Addgene plasmid #163129: pLyGo-Ec-3
Purpose: (Empty Backbone) pLyGo cloning vector for periplasmic expression in E. coli of a sequence of interest (LPMO). Vector encoding OmpA signal peptide and the LyGo cassette (SapI-ccdB-SapI)
Depositing lab: Morten Norholm. Depositing organization: Danmarks Tekniske Universitet. Publication: LyGo: A Platform for Rapid Screening of Lytic Polysaccharide Monooxygenase Production. Hernandez-Rollan C, Falkenberg KB, Rennig M, Bertelsen AB, Ipsen JO, Brander S, Daley DO, Johansen KS, Norholm MHH. ACS Synth Biol. 2021 Apr 16;10(4):897-906. doi: 10.1021/acssynbio.1c00034. Epub 2021 Apr 2. PubMed 33797234.
Backbone
  Vector backbone: pET28a
  Backbone size (bp): 5699
  Vector type: Bacterial Expression, Synthetic Biology
  Promoter: T7
Growth in bacteria
  Bacterial resistance: Kanamycin, 50 μg/mL
  Growth temperature: 37°C
  Growth strain: ccdB Survival
  Copy number: Low Copy
Gene/Insert
  Cloning method: Restriction Enzyme
Terms and licenses: Academic/Nonprofit Terms; Industry Terms: Not Available to Industry
Depositor comments: Please visit https://www.biorxiv.org/content/10.1101/2020.11.04.368555v1 for bioRxiv preprint.
How to cite: pLyGo-Ec-3 was a gift from Morten Norholm (Addgene plasmid # 163129 ; http://n2t.net/addgene:163129 ; RRID:Addgene_163129)
