[The description below was written by a language model from this plasmid's Addgene catalogue record and pLannotate feature annotations shown in this document.]
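Description:
pLyGo-Ec-3 is an empty bacterial expression backbone derived from pET28a, built as a cloning vector for periplasmic production of a sequence of interest in E. coli, specifically lytic polysaccharide monooxygenases (LPMOs). It is about 5.7 kb and carries a kanamycin resistance gene (aph(3')-Ia) for selection. Replication relies on a ColE1/pBR322-type origin accompanied by the rop gene and bom region, consistent with the low copy number listed in the record. An f1 origin is also present. Short annotated tetracycline-resistance fragments and a predicted open reading frame appear to be pBR322-derived backbone remnants rather than functional parts.

The expression unit consists of a T7 promoter followed by a lac operator, the phage T7 gene 10 ribosome binding site, and a fragment of ompA encoding the OmpA signal peptide, which directs the fused protein across the inner membrane to the periplasm. Downstream sits the LyGo cassette, a ccdB gene flanked by SapI sites, and then a T7 terminator. A plasmid-borne lacI gene with its own promoter supplies repressor, so expression is IPTG-inducible in hosts that provide T7 RNA polymerase. SapI is a type IIS enzyme that cuts outside its recognition site, so replacing the cassette allows a coding sequence to be joined directly to the signal peptide. Because CcdB poisons DNA gyrase, uncut parental vector is counter-selected in standard strains, and the empty vector must be kept in a ccdB-tolerant strain. The short matches to a plant PDK intron and a SET1 solubility tag flanking ccdB are partial hits, probably annotation artefacts. The vector belongs to a platform for rapid screening of LPMO production.
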