Features (pLannotate 1.2.2; 20 found; start..end, strand, type, name):
     19..37      +  promoter       T7 promoter: promoter for bacteriophage T7 RNA polymerase
     38..62      +  protein_bind   lac operator: The lac repressor binds to the lac operator to inhibit transcription in E. coli. This inhibition can be relieved by adding lactose or isopropyl-β-D-thiogalactopyranoside (IPTG). lac repressor encoded by lacI
     77..99      +  RBS            RBS: efficient ribosome binding site from bacteriophage T7 gene 10 (Olins and Rangwala, 1989)
    107..169     +  CDS            ompA (fragment): OMPA_ECOLI - Also known as con From Escherichia coli (strain K12).
    181..252     +  intron         PDK intron (fragment): pdk; modified pyruvate orthophosphate dikinase intron from Flaveria trinervia 3.0
    284..586     +  CDS            ccdB: CcdB, a bacterial toxin that poisons DNA gyrase; ccdB; Plasmids containing the ccdB gene cannot be propagated in standard E. coli strains.
    605..654     +  CDS            SET1 (fragment): solubility-enhancement tag derived from T7 phage gene 10B
    662..709     +  terminator     T7 terminator: transcription terminator for bacteriophage T7 RNA polymerase
    746..1174    +  rep_origin     f1 ori (sequence partly withheld): f1 bacteriophage origin of replication; arrow indicates direction of (+) strand synthesis
   1227..1284    +  promoter       AmpR promoter (fragment): bla
   1293..2108    -  CDS            KanR: aminoglycoside phosphotransferase; aph(3')-Ia; confers resistance to kanamycin in bacteria or G418 (Geneticin®) in eukaryotes
   2230..2818    +  rep_origin     ori: high-copy-number ColE1/pMB1/pBR322/pUC origin of replication
   3004..3143    -  misc_feature   bom: basis of mobility region from pBR322
   3245..3436    -  CDS            rop: Rop protein, which maintains plasmids at low copy number; rop
   3453..3833    +  CDS            YPB1_ECOLX: Protein predicted: Swiss-Prot protein existence level 4. From Escherichia coli.
   3905..4196    -  CDS            TcR (fragment): tetracycline efflux protein; tet; confers resistance to tetracycline
   4211..4232    -  protein_bind   CAP binding site: CAP binding activates transcription in the presence of cAMP. E. coli catabolite activator protein
   4245..5327    -  CDS            lacI: lac repressor; lacI; The lac repressor binds to the lac operator to inhibit transcription in E. coli. This inhibition can be relieved by adding lactose or isopropyl-β-D-thiogalactopyranoside (IPTG).
   5328..5405    -  promoter       lacI promoter: lacI
   5413..5692    -  CDS            TcR (fragment): tetracycline efflux protein; tet; confers resistance to tetracycline
>Addgene plasmid #163129 | pLyGo-Ec-3 | addgene full sequence | sequence record 332101 | Addgene NGS Result
ATCTCGATCCCGCGAAATTAATACGACTCACTATAGGGGAATTGTGAGCGGAGAACAATTCCCCTCTAGA
AATAATTTTGTTTAACTTTAAGAAGGAGATGTTCGTATGAAGAAGACAGCTATCGCGATTGCAGTGGCAC
TGGCTGGTTTCGCTACCGTAGCGCAGGCCCATCGAAGAGCTACTAAAAGCCAGATAACAGTATGCGTATT
TGCGCGCTGATTTTTGCGGTATAAGAATATATACTGATATGTATACCCGAAGTATGTCAAAAAGAGGTAT
GCTATGCAGTTTAAGGTTTACACCTATAAAAGAGAGAGCCGTTATCGTCTGTTTGTGGATGTACAGAGTG
ATATTATTGACACGCCCGGGCGACGGATGGTGATCCCCCTGGCCAGTGCACGTCTGCTGTCAGATAAAGT
CTCCCGTGAACTTTACCCGGTGGTGCATATCGGGGATAAAAGCTGGCGCATGATGACCACCGATATGGCC
AGTGTGCCGGTCTCCGTTATCGGGGAAGAAGTGGCTGATCTCAGCCACCGCGAAAATGACATCAAAAACG
CCATTAACCTGATGTTCTGGGGAATAGGCTCTTCGTAAGATCCGGCTGCTAACAAAGCCCGAAAGGAAAC
TGAGTTGGCTGCTGCCACCGCTGAGCAATAACTAGCATAACCCCTTGGGGCCTCTAAACGGGTCTTGAGG
GGTTTTTTGCTGAAAGGAGGAACTATATCCGGATTGGCGAATGGG
[124 nt withheld, positions 746-869]
C
[91 nt withheld, positions 871-961]
A
[49 nt withheld, positions 963-1011]
CCTTTGACGTTGGAGTCCACGTTCTTT
[37 nt withheld, positions 1039-1075]
ACCCTATCTCGGTCTATTCTTTTGATTTATAAGGGATTTTGCCGATTTCGGCCTATTGGTTAAAAAATGA
GCTGATTTAACAAAAATTTAACGCGAATTTTAACAAAATATTAACGCTTACAATTTAGGTGGCACTTTTC
GGGGAAATGTGCGCGGAACCCCTATTTGTTTATTTTTCTAAATACATTCAAATATGTATCCGCTCATGAA
TTAATTCTTAGAAAAACTCATCGAGCATCAAATGAAACTGCAATTTATTCATATCAGGATTATCAATACC
ATATTTTTGAAAAAGCCGTTTCTGTAATGAAGGAGAAAACTCACCGAGGCAGTTCCATAGGATGGCAAGA
TCCTGGTATCGGTCTGCGATTCCGACTCGTCCAACATCAATACAACCTATTAATTTCCCCTCGTCAAAAA
TAAGGTTATCAAGTGAGAAATCACCATGAGTGACGACTGAATCCGGTGAGAATGGCAAAAGTTTATGCAT
TTCTTTCCAGACTTGTTCAACAGGCCAGCCATTACGCTCGTCATCAAAATCACTCGCATCAACCAAACCG
TTATTCATTCGTGATTGCGCCTGAGCGAGACGAAATACGCGATCGCTGTTAAAAGGACAATTACAAACAG
GAATCGAATGCAACCGGCGCAGGAACACTGCCAGCGCATCAACAATATTTTCACCTGAATCAGGATATTC
TTCTAATACCTGGAATGCTGTTTTCCCGGGGATCGCAGTGGTGAGTAACCATGCATCATCAGGAGTACGG
ATAAAATGCTTGATGGTCGGAAGAGGCATAAATTCCGTCAGCCAGTTTAGTCTGACCATCTCATCTGTAA
CATCATTGGCAACGCTACCTTTGCCATGTTTCAGAAACAACTCTGGCGCATCGGGCTTCCCATACAATCG
ATAGATTGTCGCACCTGATTGCCCGACATTATCGCGAGCCCATTTATACCCATATAAATCAGCATCCATG
TTGGAATTTAATCGCGGCCTAGAGCAAGACGTTTCCCGTTGAATATGGCTCATAACACCCCTTGTATTAC
TGTTTATGTAAGCAGACAGTTTTATTGTTCATGACCAAAATCCCTTAACGTGAGTTTTCGTTCCACTGAG
CGTCAGACCCCGTAGAAAAGATCAAAGGATCTTCTTGAGATCCTTTTTTTCTGCGCGTAATCTGCTGCTT
GCAAACAAAAAAACCACCGCTACCAGCGGTGGTTTGTTTGCCGGATCAAGAGCTACCAACTCTTTTTCCG
AAGGTAACTGGCTTCAGCAGAGCGCAGATACCAAATACTGTCCTTCTAGTGTAGCCGTAGTTAGGCCACC
ACTTCAAGAACTCTGTAGCACCGCCTACATACCTCGCTCTGCTAATCCTGTTACCAGTGGCTGCTGCCAG
TGGCGATAAGTCGTGTCTTACCGGGTTGGACTCAAGACGATAGTTACCGGATAAGGCGCAGCGGTCGGGC
TGAACGGGGGGTTCGTGCACACAGCCCAGCTTGGAGCGAACGACCTACACCGAACTGAGATACCTACAGC
GTGAGCTATGAGAAAGCGCCACGCTTCCCGAAGGGAGAAAGGCGGACAGGTATCCGGTAAGCGGCAGGGT
CGGAACAGGAGAGCGCACGAGGGAGCTTCCAGGGGGAAACGCCTGGTATCTTTATAGTCCTGTCGGGTTT
CGCCACCTCTGACTTGAGCGTCGATTTTTGTGATGCTCGTCAGGGGGGCGGAGCCTATGGAAAAACGCCA
GCAACGCGGCCTTTTTACGGTTCCTGGCCTTTTGCTGGCCTTTTGCTCACATGTTCTTTCCTGCGTTATC
CCCTGATTCTGTGGATAACCGTATTACCGCCTTTGAGTGAGCTGATACCGCTCGCCGCAGCCGAACGACC
GAGCGCAGCGAGTCAGTGAGCGAGGAAGCGGAAGAGGGCCTGATGCGGTATTTTCTCCTTACGCATCTGT
GCGGTATTTCACACCGCAATGGTGCACTCTCAGTACAATCTGCTCTGATGCCGCATAGTTAAGCCAGTAT
ACACTCCGCTATCGCTACGTGACTGGGTCATGGCTGCGCCCCGACACCCGCCAACACCCGCTGACGCGCC
CTGACGGGCTTGTCTGCTCCCGGCATCCGCTTACAGACAAGCTGTGACCGTCTCCGGGAGCTGCATGTGT
CAGAGGTTTTCACCGTCATCACCGAAACGCGCGAGGCAGCTGCGGTAAAGCTCATCAGCGTGGTCGTGAA
GCGATTCACAGATGTCTGCCTGTTCATCCGCGTCCAGCTCGTTGAGTTTCTCCAGAAGCGTTAATGTCTG
GCTTCTGATAAAGCGGGCCATGTTAAGGGCGGTTTTTTCCTGTTTGGTCACTGATGCCTCCGTGTAAGGG
GGATTTCTGTTCATGGGGGTAATGATACCGATGAAACGAGAGAGGATGCTCACGATACGGGTTACTGATG
ATGAACATGCCCGGTTACTGGAACGTTGTGAGGGTAAACAACTGGCGGTATGGATGCGGCGGGACCAGAG
AAAAATCACTCAGGGTCAATGCCAGCGCTTCGTTAATACAGATGTAGGTGTTCCACAGGGTAGCCAGCAG
CATCCTGCGATGCAGATCCGGAACATAATGGTGCAGGGCGCTGACTTCCGCGTTTCCAGACTTTACGAAA
CACGGAAACCGAAGACCATTCATGTTGTTGCTCAGGTCGCAGACGTTTTGCAGCAGCAGTCGCTTCACGT
TCGCTCGCGTATCGGTGATTCATTCTGCTAACCAGTAAGGCAACCCCGCCAGCCTAGCCGGGTCCTCAAC
GACAGGAGCACGATCATGCGCACCCGTGGGGCCGCCATGCCGGCGATAATGGCCTGCTTCTCGCCGAAAC
GTTTGGTGGCGGGACCAGTGACGAAGGCTTGAGCGAGGGCGTGCAAGATTCCGAATACCGCAAGCGACAG
GCCGATCATCGTCGCGCTCCAGCGAAAGCGGTCCTCGCCGAAAATGACCCAGAGCGCTGCCGGCACCTGT
CCTACGAGTTGCATGATAAAGAAGACAGTCATAAGTGCGGCGACGATAGTCATGCCCCGCGCCCACCGGA
AGGAGCTGACTGGGTTGAAGGCTCTCAAGGGCATCGGTCGAGATCCCGGTGCCTAATGAGTGAGCTAACT
TACATTAATTGCGTTGCGCTCACTGCCCGCTTTCCAGTCGGGAAACCTGTCGTGCCAGCTGCATTAATGA
ATCGGCCAACGCGCGGGGAGAGGCGGTTTGCGTATTGGGCGCCAGGGTGGTTTTTCTTTTCACCAGTGAG
ACGGGCAACAGCTGATTGCCCTTCACCGCCTGGCCCTGAGAGAGTTGCAGCAAGCGGTCCACGCTGGTTT
GCCCCAGCAGGCGAAAATCCTGTTTGATGGTGGTTAACGGCGGGATATAACATGAGCTGTCTTCGGTATC
GTCGTATCCCACTACCGAGATATCCGCACCAACGCGCAGCCCGGACTCGGTAATGGCGCGCATTGCGCCC
AGCGCCATCTGATCGTTGGCAACCAGCATCGCAGTGGGAACGATGCCCTCATTCAGCATTTGCATGGTTT
GTTGAAAACCGGACATGGCACTCCAGTCGCCTTCCCGTTCCGCTATCGGCTGAATTTGATTGCGAGTGAG
ATATTTATGCCAGCCAGCCAGACGCAGACGCGCCGAGACAGAACTTAATGGGCCCGCTAACAGCGCGATT
TGCTGGTGACCCAATGCGACCAGATGCTCCACGCCCAGTCGCGTACCGTCTTCATGGGAGAAAATAATAC
TGTTGATGGGTGTCTGGTCAGAGACATCAAGAAATAACGCCGGAACATTAGTGCAGGCAGCTTCCACAGC
AATGGCATCCTGGTCATCCAGCGGATAGTTAATGATCAGCCCACTGACGCGTTGCGCGAGAAGATTGTGC
ACCGCCGCTTTACAGGCTTCGACGCCGCTTCGTTCTACCATCGACACCACCACGCTGGCACCCAGTTGAT
CGGCGCGAGATTTAATCGCCGCGACAATTTGCGACGGCGCGTGCAGGGCCAGACTGGAGGTGGCAACGCC
AATCAGCAACGACTGTTTGCCCGCCAGTTGTTGTGCCACGCGGTTGGGAATGTAATTCAGCTCCGCCATC
GCCGCTTCCACTTTTTCCCGCGTTTTCGCAGAAACGTGGCTGGCCTGGTTCACCACGCGGGAAACGGTCT
GATAAGAGACACCGGCATACTCTGCGACATCGTATAACGTTACTGGTTTCACATTCACCACCCTGAATTG
ACTCTCTTCCGGGCGCTATCATGCCATACCGCGAAAGGTTTTGCGCCATTCGATGGTGTCCGGGATCTCG
ACGCTCTCCCTTATGCGACTCCTGCATTAGGAAGCAGCCCAGTAGTAGGTTGAGGCCGTTGAGCACCGCC
GCCGCAAGGAATGGTGCATGCAAGGAGATGGCGCCCAACAGTCCCCCGGCCACGGGGCCTGCCACCATAC
CCACGCCGAAACAAGCGCTCATGAGCCCGAAGTGGCGAGCCCGATCTTCCCCATCGGTGATGTCGGCGAT
ATAGGCGCCAGCAACCGCACCTGTGGCGCCGGTGATGCCGGCCACGATGCGTCCGGCGTAGAGGATCGAG
